Addgene plasmid #201524: pEJS2214_Nme2-rAPOBEC-i1
Purpose: Mammalian expression of domain inlaid Nme2-rAPOBEC-i1
Depositing lab: Erik Sontheimer. Depositing organization: University of Massachusetts, Worcester. Publication: Domain-inlaid Nme2Cas9 adenine base editors with improved activity and targeting scope. Bamidele N, Zhang H, Dong X, Cheng H, Gaston N, Feinzig H, Cao H, Kelly K, Watts JK, Xie J, Gao G, Sontheimer EJ. Nat Commun. 2024 Feb 17;15(1):1458. doi: 10.1038/s41467-024-45763-5. PubMed 38368418.
Backbone
  Vector backbone: pBT280
  Total vector size (bp): 7854
  Vector type: Mammalian Expression
Growth in bacteria
  Bacterial resistance: Ampicillin, 100 μg/mL
  Growth temperature: 37°C
  Growth strain: DH5alpha
  Copy number: Unknown
Gene/Insert
  Gene/Insert name: Nme2-rAPOBEC-i1
  Insert size (bp): 4455
  Promoter: CMV
  Cloning method: Gibson Cloning
  Sequencing primers: 5′ T7; 3′ M13 Reverse
Terms and licenses: Academic/Nonprofit Terms; Industry Terms: Not Available to Industry
Depositor comments: Please visit https://doi.org/10.1101/2023.04.14.536905 for bioRxiv preprint.
How to cite: pEJS2214_Nme2-rAPOBEC-i1 was a gift from Erik Sontheimer (Addgene plasmid # 201524 ; http://n2t.net/addgene:201524 ; RRID:Addgene_201524)
