[The description below was written by a language model from this plasmid's Addgene catalogue record and pLannotate feature annotations shown in this document.]
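Description:
pEJS2214_Nme2-rAPOBEC-i1 is a 7,854 bp mammalian expression plasmid built on the pBT280 backbone and assembled by Gibson cloning. It is propagated in E. coli through a high-copy ColE1/pUC-type origin and selected with ampicillin via the β-lactamase gene and its native promoter. Remnants of lac regulatory elements, a pBluescript multiple cloning site fragment, a short SV40 promoter fragment and a bom fragment are also annotated in the backbone, but they appear to be cloning vestiges rather than functional parts. No mammalian selection marker is annotated, which fits transient transfection use.

The payload is a roughly 4.5 kb open reading frame driven by the CMV immediate early enhancer and promoter and terminated by the bovine growth hormone polyadenylation signal. A T7 promoter lies between the CMV promoter and the coding sequence, where it serves as a sequencing primer site and could support in vitro transcription. The insert encodes a "domain-inlaid" base editor. As the name indicates, a rat APOBEC cytidine deaminase domain is inserted within the Neisseria meningitidis Nme2Cas9 protein at a site designated i1, rather than fused to a terminus. The automated annotation calls this whole region a single Cas9 coding sequence, about 4 kb long, and does not resolve the embedded deaminase or any linkers or localization signals. Directly downstream is a uracil DNA glycosylase inhibitor (UGI) from phage PBS2, which blocks uracil excision and so favours C-to-T editing outcomes. The record does not state the nuclease status of the Cas9 portion, and no guide RNA cassette is annotated, so a guide would have to be supplied separately. The plasmid is intended for expressing this cytosine base editor architecture in mammalian cells.
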