Features (pLannotate 1.2.2; 16 found; start..end, strand, type, name):
    365..568     +  promoter       CMV promoter: human cytomegalovirus (CMV) immediate early promoter
    610..628     +  promoter       T7 promoter: promoter for bacteriophage T7 RNA polymerase
    705..4751    +  CDS            cas9: CAS9_NEIMA - Experimental evidence at protein level: Swiss-Prot protein existence level 1. CRISPR (clustered regularly interspaced short palindromic repeat) is an adaptive immune system that provides protection against mobile genetic elements (viruses, transposable elements and conjugative plasmids). CRISPR clusters contain spacers, sequences complementary to antecedent mobile elements, and target invading nucleic acids. CRISPR clusters are transcribed and processed into CRISPR RNA (crRNA). In type II CRISPR systems correct processing of pre-crRNA requires a trans- encoded small RNA (tracrRNA)
   4782..5030    +  CDS            UGI: UNGI_BPPB2 - Experimental evidence at protein level: Swiss-Prot protein existence level 1. This protein binds specifically and reversibly to the host uracil-DNA glycosylase, preventing removal of uracil residues from PBS2 DNA by the host uracil-excision repair system. From Bacillus phage PBS2 (Bacteriophage PBS2).
   5148..5372    +  polyA_signal   bGH poly(A) signal: bovine growth hormone polyadenylation signal
   5376..5397    +  promoter       SV40 promoter (fragment): SV40 enhancer and early promoter
   5402..5418    +  misc_feature   MCS (fragment): pBluescript multiple cloning site
   5467..5483    -  protein_bind   lac operator: The lac repressor binds to the lac operator to inhibit transcription in E. coli. This inhibition can be relieved by adding lactose or isopropyl-β-D-thiogalactopyranoside (IPTG). lac repressor encoded by lacI
   5491..5521    -  promoter       lac promoter: promoter for the E. coli lac operon
   5536..5557    -  protein_bind   CAP binding site: CAP binding activates transcription in the presence of cAMP. E. coli catabolite activator protein
   5570..5662    -  CDS            lacI (fragment): lac repressor; lacI; The lac repressor binds to the lac operator to inhibit transcription in E. coli. This inhibition can be relieved by adding lactose or isopropyl-β-D-thiogalactopyranoside (IPTG).
   5845..6433    -  rep_origin     ori: high-copy-number ColE1/pMB1/pBR322/pUC origin of replication
   6604..7464    -  CDS            AmpR: β-lactamase; bla; confers resistance to ampicillin, carbenicillin, and related antibiotics
   7465..7569    -  promoter       AmpR promoter: bla
   7640..7684    -  misc_feature   bom (fragment): basis of mobility region from pBR322
   7839..364     +  enhancer       CMV enhancer (across the origin): human cytomegalovirus immediate early enhancer
>Addgene plasmid #201524 | pEJS2214_Nme2-rAPOBEC-i1 | addgene full sequence | sequence record 394773 | Addgene NGS Result
TAGTTATTAATAGTAATCAATTACGGGGTCATTAGTTCATAGCCCATATATGGAGTTCCGCGTTACATAA
CTTACGGTAAATGGCCCGCCTGGCTGACCGCCCAACGACCCCCGCCCATTGACGTCAATAATGACGTATG
TTCCCATAGTAACGCCAATAGGGACTTTCCATTGACGTCAATGGGTGGAGTATTTACGGTAAACTGCCCA
CTTGGCAGTACATCAAGTGTATCATATGCCAAGTACGCCCCCTATTGACGTCAATGACGGTAAATGGCCC
GCCTGGCATTATGCCCAGTACATGACCTTATGGGACTTTCCTACTTGGCAGTACATCTACGTATTAGTCA
TCGCTATTACCATGGTGATGCGGTTTTGGCAGTACATCAATGGGCGTGGATAGCGGTTTGACTCACGGGG
ATTTCCAAGTCTCCACCCCATTGACGTCAATGGGAGTTTGTTTTGGCACCAAAATCAACGGGACTTTCCA
AAATGTCGTAACAACTCCGCCCCATTGACGCAAATGGGCGGTAGGCGTGTACGGTGGGAGGTCTATATAA
GCAGAGCTGGTTTAGTGAACCGTCAGATCCGCTAGAGATCCGCGGCCGCTAATACGACTCACTATAGGGA
GAGCCGCCACCATGAAACGAACAGCCGACGGAAGCGAGTTCGAGTCACCAAAGAAGAAGCGGAAAGTCGA
AGATGCCGCCTTCAAGCCTAACCCAATCAATTACATCCTGGGACTGGCCATCGGAATCGCATCCGTGGGA
TGGGCTATGGTGGAGATCGACGAGGAGGAGAATCCTATCCGGCTGATCGATCTGGGCGTGAGAGTGTTTG
AGAGGGCCGAGGTGCCAAAGACCGGCGATTCTCTGGCTATGGCCCGGAGACTGGCACGGAGCGTGAGGCG
CCTGACACGGAGAAGGGCACACAGGCTGCTGAGGGCACGCCGGCTGCTGAAGAGAGAGGGCGTGCTGCAG
GCAGCAGACTTCGATGAGAATGGCCTGATCAAGAGCCTGCCAAACACCCCCTGGCAGCTGAGAGCAGCCG
CCCTGGACAGGAAGCTGACACCACTGGAGTGGTCTGCCGTGCTGCTGCACCTGATCAAGCACCGCGGCTA
CCTGAGCCAGCGGAAGAACGAGGGAGAGACAGCAGACAAGGAGCTGGGCGCCCTGCTGAAGGGAGTGGCC
AACAATGCCCACGCCCTGCAGACCGGCGATTTCAGGACACCTGCCGAGCTGGCCCTGAATAAGTTTGAGA
AGGAGTCCGGCCACATCAGAAACCAGAGGGGCGACTATAGCCACACCTTCTCCCGCAAGGATCTGCAGGC
CGAGCTGATCCTGCTGTTCGAGAAGCAGAAGGAGTTTGGCAATCCACACGTGAGCGGAGGCCTGAAGGAG
GGAATCGAGACCCTGCTGATGACACAGAGGCCTGCCCTGTCCGGCGACGCAGTGCAGAAGATGCTGGGAC
ACTGCACCTTCGAGCCTGCAGAGCCAAAGGCCGCCAAGAACACCTACACAGCCGAGCGGTTTATCTGGCT
GACAAAGCTGAACAATCTGAGAATCCTGGAGCAGGGCGGATCAGGAGGCTCTGGCGGTTCAGGTGGATCA
GGCGGTAGCGGAGGTTCAGGTGGTAGCTCAGAGACTGGCCCAGTGGCTGTGGACCCCACATTGAGACGGC
GGATCGAGCCCCATGAGTTTGAGGTATTCTTCGATCCGAGAGAGCTCCGCAAGGAGACCTGCCTGCTTTA
CGAAATTAATTGGGGGGGCCGGCACTCCATTTGGCGACATACATCACAGAACACTAACAAGCACGTCGAA
GTCAACTTCATCGAGAAGTTCACGACAGAAAGATATTTCTGTCCGAACACAAGGTGCAGCATTACCTGGT
TTCTCAGCTGGAGCCCATGCGGCGAATGTAGTAGGGCCATCACTGAATTCCTGTCAAGGTATCCCCACGT
CACTCTGTTTATTTACATCGCAAGGCTGTACCACCACGCTGACCCCCGCAATCGACAAGGCCTGCGGGAT
TTGATCTCTTCAGGTGTGACTATCCAAATTATGACTGAGCAGGAGTCAGGATACTGCTGGAGAAACTTTG
TGAATTATAGCCCGAGTAATGAAGCCCACTGGCCTAGGTATCCCCATCTGTGGGTACGACTGTACGTTCT
TGAACTGTACTGCATCATACTGGGCCTGCCTCCTTGTCTCAACATTCTGAGAAGGAAGCAGCCACAGCTG
ACATTCTTTACCATCGCTCTTCAGTCTTGTCATTACCAGCGACTGCCCCCACACATTCTCTGGGCCACCG
GGTTGAAAGGCTCCTCTGGCTCTGAGACACCTGGCACAAGCGAGAGCGCAACACCTGAAAGCAGCGGCGG
ATCCGAGAGGCCACTGACCGACACAGAGAGGGCCACCCTGATGGATGAGCCTTACCGGAAGTCTAAGCTG
ACATATGCCCAGGCCAGAAAGCTGCTGGGCCTGGAGGACACCGCCTTCTTTAAGGGCCTGAGATACGGCA
AGGATAATGCCGAGGCCTCCACACTGATGGAGATGAAGGCCTATCACGCCATCTCTCGCGCCCTGGAGAA
GGAGGGCCTGAAGGACAAGAAGTCCCCCCTGAACCTGAGCTCCGAGCTGCAGGATGAGATCGGCACCGCC
TTCTCTCTGTTTAAGACCGACGAGGATATCACAGGCCGCCTGAAGGACAGGGTGCAGCCTGAGATCCTGG
AGGCCCTGCTGAAGCACATCTCTTTCGATAAGTTTGTGCAGATCAGCCTGAAGGCCCTGAGAAGGATCGT
GCCACTGATGGAGCAGGGCAAGCGGTACGACGAGGCCTGCGCCGAGATCTACGGCGATCACTATGGCAAG
AAGAACACAGAGGAGAAGATCTATCTGCCCCCTATCCCTGCCGACGAGATCAGAAATCCTGTGGTGCTGA
GGGCCCTGTCCCAGGCAAGAAAAGTGATCAACGGAGTGGTGCGCCGGTACGGATCTCCAGCCCGGATCCA
CATCGAGACCGCCAGAGAAGTGGGCAAGAGCTTCAAGGACCGGAAGGAGATCGAGAAGAGACAGGAGGAG
AATCGCAAGGATCGGGAGAAGGCCGCCGCCAAGTTTAGGGAGTACTTCCCTAACTTTGTGGGCGAGCCAA
AGTCTAAGGACATCCTGAAGCTGCGCCTGTACGAGCAGCAGCACGGCAAGTGTCTGTATAGCGGCAAGGA
GATCAATCTGGTGCGGCTGAACGAGAAGGGCTATGTGGAGATCGATCACGCCCTGCCTTTCTCCAGAACC
TGGGACGATTCTTTTAACAATAAGGTGCTGGTGCTGGGCAGCGAGAACCAGAATAAGGGCAATCAGACAC
CATACGAGTATTTCAATGGCAAGGACAACTCCAGGGAGTGGCAGGAGTTCAAGGCCCGCGTGGAGACCTC
TAGATTTCCCAGGAGCAAGAAGCAGCGGATCCTGCTGCAGAAGTTCGACGAGGATGGCTTTAAGGAGTGC
AACCTGAATGACACCAGATACGTGAACCGGTTCCTGTGCCAGTTTGTGGCCGATCACATCCTGCTGACCG
GCAAGGGCAAGAGAAGGGTGTTCGCCTCTAATGGCCAGATCACAAACCTGCTGAGGGGATTTTGGGGACT
GAGGAAGGTGCGGGCAGAGAATGACAGACACCACGCACTGGATGCAGTGGTGGTGGCATGCAGCACCGTG
GCAATGCAGCAGAAGATCACAAGATTCGTGAGGTATAAGGAGATGAACGCCTTTGACGGCAAGACCATCG
ATAAGGAGACAGGCAAGGTGCTGCACCAGAAGACCCACTTCCCCCAGCCTTGGGAGTTCTTTGCCCAGGA
AGTGATGATCCGGGTGTTCGGCAAGCCAGACGGCAAGCCTGAGTTTGAGGAGGCCGATACCCCAGAGAAG
CTGAGGACACTGCTGGCAGAGAAGCTGTCTAGCAGGCCAGAGGCAGTGCACGAGTACGTGACCCCACTGT
TCGTGTCCAGGGCACCCAATCGGAAGATGTCTGGCGCCCACAAGGACACACTGAGAAGCGCCAAGAGGTT
TGTGAAGCACAACGAGAAGATCTCCGTGAAGAGAGTGTGGCTGACCGAGATCAAGCTGGCCGATCTGGAG
AACATGGTGAATTACAAGAACGGCAGGGAGATCGAGCTGTATGAGGCCCTGAAGGCAAGGCTGGAGGCCT
ACGGAGGAAATGCCAAGCAGGCCTTCGACCCAAAGGATAACCCCTTTTATAAGAAGGGAGGACAGCTGGT
GAAGGCCGTGCGGGTGGAGAAGACCCAGGAGAGCGGCGTGCTGCTGAATAAGAAGAACGCCTACACAATC
GCCGACAATGGCGATATGGTGAGAGTGGACGTGTTCTGTAAGGTGGATAAGAAGGGCAAGAATCAGTACT
TTATCGTGCCTATCTATGCCTGGCAGGTGGCCGAGAACATCCTGCCAGACATCGATTGCAAGGGCTACAG
AATCGACGATAGCTATACATTCTGTTTTTCCCTGCACAAGTATGACCTGATCGCCTTCCAGAAGGATGAG
AAGTCCAAGGTGGAGTTTGCCTACTATATCAATTGCGACTCCTCTAACGGCAGGTTCTACCTGGCCTGGC
ACGATAAGGGCAGCAAGGAGCAGCAGTTTCGCATCTCCACCCAGAATCTGGTGCTGATCCAGAAGTATCA
GGTGAACGAGCTGGGCAAGGAGATCAGGCCATGTCGGCTGAAGAAGCGCCCACCCGTGCGGAGCGGAGGA
TCCGGAGGATCTGGAGGCAGCACCAACCTGTCTGACATCATCGAGAAGGAGACAGGCAAGCAGCTGGTCA
TCCAGGAGAGCATCCTGATGCTGCCCGAAGAAGTCGAAGAAGTGATCGGAAACAAGCCTGAGAGCGATAT
CCTGGTCCATACCGCCTACGACGAGAGTACCGACGAAAATGTGATGCTGCTGACATCCGACGCCCCAGAG
TATAAGCCCTGGGCTCTGGTCATCCAGGATTCCAACGGAGAGAACAAAATCAAAATGCTGTCTGGCGGCT
CAAAAAGAACCGCCGACGGCAGCGAATTCGAGCCCAAGAAGAAGAGGAAAGTCTAACCGGTCATCATCAC
CATCACCATTGAGTTTAAACCCGCTGATCAGCCTCGACTGTGCCTTCTAGTTGCCAGCCATCTGTTGTTT
GCCCCTCCCCCGTGCCTTCCTTGACCCTGGAAGGTGCCACTCCCACTGTCCTTTCCTAATAAAATGAGGA
AATTGCATCGCATTGTCTGAGTAGGTGTCATTCTATTCTGGGGGGTGGGGTGGGGCAGGACAGCAAGGGG
GAGGATTGGGAAGACAATAGCAGGCATGCTGGGGATGCGGTGGGCTCTATGGCTTCTGAGGCGGAAAGAA
CCAGCTGGGGCTCGATACCGTCGACCTCTAGCTAGAGCTTGGCGTAATCATGGTCATAGCTGTTTCCTGT
GTGAAATTGTTATCCGCTCACAATTCCACACAACATACGAGCCGGAAGCATAAAGTGTAAAGCCTAGGGT
GCCTAATGAGTGAGCTAACTCACATTAATTGCGTTGCGCTCACTGCCCGCTTTCCAGTCGGGAAACCTGT
CGTGCCAGCTGCATTAATGAATCGGCCAACGCGCGGGGAGAGGCGGTTTGCGTATTGGGCGCACTTCCGC
TTCCTCGCTCACTGACTCGCTGCGCTCGGTCGTTCGGCTGCGGCGAGCGGTATCAGCTCACTCAAAGGCG
GTAATACGGTTATCCACAGAATCAGGGGATAACGCAGGAAAGAACATGTGAGCAAAAGGCCAGCAAAAGG
CCAGGAACCGTAAAAAGGCCGCGTTGCTGGCGTTTTTCCATAGGCTCCGCCCCCCTGACGAGCATCACAA
AAATCGACGCTCAAGTCAGAGGTGGCGAAACCCGACAGGACTATAAAGATACCAGGCGTTTCCCCCTGGA
AGCTCCCTCGTGCGCTCTCCTGTTCCGACCCTGCCGCTTACCGGATACCTGTCCGCCTTTCTCCCTTCGG
GAAGCGTGGCGCTTTCTCATAGCTCACGCTGTAGGTATCTCAGTTCGGTGTAGGTCGTTCGCTCCAAGCT
GGGCTGTGTGCACGAACCCCCCGTTCAGCCCGACCGCTGCGCCTTATCCGGTAACTATCGTCTTGAGTCC
AACCCGGTAAGACACGACTTATCGCCACTGGCAGCAGCCACTGGTAACAGGATTAGCAGAGCGAGGTATG
TAGGCGGTGCTACAGAGTTCTTGAAGTGGTGGCCTAACTACGGCTACACTAGAAGAACAGTATTTGGTAT
CTGCGCTCTGCTGAAGCCAGTTACCTTCGGAAAAAGAGTTGGTAGCTCTTGATCCGGCAAACAAACCACC
GCTGGTAGCGGTGGTTTTTTTGTTTGCAAGCAGCAGATTACGCGCAGAAAAAAAGGATCTCAAGAAGATC
CTTTGATCTTTTCTACGGGGTCTGACACTCAGTGGAACGAAAACTCACGTTAAGGGATTTTGGTCATGAG
ATTATCAAAAAGGATCTTCACCTAGATCCTTTTAAATTAAAAATGAAGTTTTAAATCAATCTAAAGTATA
TATGAGTAAACTTGGTCTGACAGTTACCAATGCTTAATCAGTGAGGCACCTATCTCAGCGATCTGTCTAT
TTCGTTCATCCATAGTTGCCTGACTCCCCGTCGTGTAGATAACTACGATACGGGAGGGCTTACCATCTGG
CCCCAGTGCTGCAATGATACCGCGGGACCCACGCTCACCGGCTCCAGATTTATCAGCAATAAACCAGCCA
GCCGGAAGGGCCGAGCGCAGAAGTGGTCCTGCAACTTTATCCGCCTCCATCCAGTCTATTAATTGTTGCC
GGGAAGCTAGAGTAAGTAGTTCGCCAGTTAATAGTTTGCGCAACGTTGTTGCCATTGCTACAGGCATCGT
GGTGTCACGCTCGTCGTTTGGTATGGCTTCATTCAGCTCCGGTTCCCAACGATCAAGGCGAGTTACATGA
TCCCCCATGTTGTGCAAAAAAGCGGTTAGCTCCTTCGGTCCTCCGATCGTTGTCAGAAGTAAGTTGGCCG
CAGTGTTATCACTCATGGTTATGGCAGCACTGCATAATTCTCTTACTGTCATGCCATCCGTAAGATGCTT
TTCTGTGACTGGTGAGTACTCAACCAAGTCATTCTGAGAATAGTGTATGCGGCGACCGAGTTGCTCTTGC
CCGGCGTCAATACGGGATAATACCGCGCCACATAGCAGAACTTTAAAAGTGCTCATCATTGGAAAACGTT
CTTCGGGGCGAAAACTCTCAAGGATCTTACCGCTGTTGAGATCCAGTTCGATGTAACCCACTCGTGCACC
CAACTGATCTTCAGCATCTTTTACTTTCACCAGCGTTTCTGGGTGAGCAAAAACAGGAAGGCAAAATGCC
GCAGAAAAGGGAATAAGGGCGACACGGAAATGTTGAATACTCATACTCTTCCTTTTTCAATATTATTGAA
GCATTTATCAGGGTTATTGTCTCATGAGCGGATACATATTTGAATGTATTTAGAAAAATAAACAAATAGG
GGTTCCGCGCACATTTCCCCGAAAAGTGCCACCTGACGTCGACGGATCGGGAGATCGATCTCCCGATCCC
CTAGGGTCGACTCTCAGTACAATCTGCTCTGATGCCGCATAGTTAAGCCAGTATCTGCTCCCTGCTTGTG
TGTTGGAGGTCGCTGAGTAGTGCGCGAGCAAAATTTAAGCTACAACAAGGCAAGGCTTGACCGACAATTG
CATGAAGAATCTGCTTAGGGTTAGGCGTTTTGCGCTGCTTCGCGATGTACGGGCCAGATATACGCGTTGA
CATTGATTATTGAC
